Addgene plasmid #223210: pHR-GAL4-IL35-IRES-mCherry-PGK-BFP
Purpose: Lentiviral vector - mCherry reporter and IL35 for Gal4DBDVP64 synNotch receptors with a constitutive BFP
Depositing lab: Wendell Lim. Depositing organization: University of California, San Francisco (UCSF). Publication: Engineering synthetic suppressor T cells that execute locally targeted immunoprotective programs. Reddy NR, Maachi H, Xiao Y, Simic MS, Yu W, Tonai Y, Cabanillas DA, Serrano-Wu E, Pauerstein PT, Tamaki W, Allen GM, Parent AV, Hebrok M, Lim WA. Science. 2024 Dec 6;386(6726):eadl4793. doi: 10.1126/science.adl4793. Epub 2024 Dec 6. PubMed 39636990.
Backbone
  Vector backbone: pHR
  Backbone manufacturer: Ron Vale (Addgene # 60906)
  Vector type: Mammalian Expression, Lentiviral
Growth in bacteria
  Bacterial resistance: Ampicillin, 100 μg/mL
  Growth temperature: 37°C
  Growth strain: NEB Stable
  Copy number: High Copy
Gene/Insert
  Gene/Insert name: IL35
  Species: H. sapiens (human)
  Entrez Gene: IL12A (a.k.a. CLMF, IL-12A, NFSK, NKSF1, P35)
Terms and licenses: Academic/Nonprofit Terms; Industry Terms: Not Available to Industry
Depositor comments: Created with IL35 gblock (WT)
How to cite: pHR-GAL4-IL35-IRES-mCherry-PGK-BFP was a gift from Wendell Lim (Addgene plasmid # 223210 ; http://n2t.net/addgene:223210 ; RRID:Addgene_223210)
