[The description below was written by a language model from this plasmid's Addgene catalogue record and pLannotate feature annotations shown in this document.]
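Description:
pHR-GAL4-IL35-IRES-mCherry-PGK-BFP is a self-inactivating HIV-1-based lentiviral transfer vector built on the pHR backbone, designed as a response element for synNotch receptors that release a Gal4 DNA-binding domain–VP64 transcription factor. It is propagated in E. coli through a high-copy ColE1/pUC-type origin with ampicillin selection (AmpR). The backbone also carries legacy remnants typical of pHR plasmids, including an SV40 promoter with gpt fragments and SV40 small t intron/poly(A) sequences outside the proviral region. The lentiviral portion contains a truncated 5' LTR, the Ψ packaging signal with a gag fragment, the RRE for Rev-dependent RNA export, the cPPT/CTS, a WPRE to enhance transcript expression, and a ΔU3 3' LTR.

The payload has two expression units. The inducible unit is driven by a minimal CMV promoter; the name and stated purpose imply upstream Gal4 binding sites, although these are not annotated in the feature table. This promoter controls human IL-35, encoded by EBI3 followed closely by an IL12A (p35) fragment. The short gap between them suggests a linked single-chain arrangement, but the record does not describe the junction. An EMCV IRES then allows mCherry to be translated from the same transcript, so red fluorescence reports synNotch-triggered transcription alongside cytokine production. Downstream, a mouse PGK promoter constitutively expresses TagBFP, marking transduced cells regardless of receptor activation.

The construct is used to engineer mammalian cells, in the associated work synthetic suppressor T cells, that secrete the immunosuppressive cytokine IL-35 only upon local recognition of a synNotch target antigen.
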