Features (pLannotate 1.2.2; 38 found; start..end, strand, type, name):
    113..238     -  misc_feature   HIV-1 Ψ: packaging signal of human immunodeficiency virus type 1
    285..542     -  LTR            5' LTR (truncated): truncated 5' long terminal repeat (LTR) from HIV-1
    590..919     -  CDS            nef (fragment): NEF_HV1BR - Experimental evidence at protein level: Swiss-Prot protein existence level 1. Extracellular Nef protein targets CD4(+) T-lymphocytes for apoptosis by interacting with CXCR4 surface receptors (PubMed:14990729). From Human immunodeficiency virus type 1 group M subtype B (isolate BRU/LAI) (HIV-1).
   1086..1220    -  polyA_signal   SV40 poly(A) signal: SV40 polyadenylation signal
   1243..1326    -  CDS            large T antigen (fragment): large T antigen from SV40 (simian virus 40)
   1645..1665    -  CDS            SV40 NLS: nuclear localization signal of SV40 (simian virus 40) large T antigen
   1795..1860    -  intron         small t intron: SV40 (simian virus 40) small t antigen intron
   1862..1936    -  CDS            small t antigen (fragment): SV40 (simian virus 40) small t antigen
   1940..2245    -  CDS            frsA (fragment): FRSA_ECOLI - Also known as yafA. Experimental evidence at protein level: Swiss-Prot protein existence level 1. Catalyzes the hydrolysis of esters (PubMed:15808744). Displays esterase activity toward pNP-butyrate (PubMed:15808744). May stimulate mixed-acid fermentation by acting as a fermentation/respiration switch that down-regulates respiration and up- regulates fermentation rates (PubMed:15169777). From Escherichia coli (strain K12).
   2340..2675    -  CDS            gpt (fragment): XGPT_ECOLI - Also known as gpp, gxu. Experimental evidence at protein level: Swiss-Prot protein existence level 1. Purine salvage pathway enzyme that catalyzes the transfer of the ribosyl-5-phosphate group from 5-phospho-alpha-D-ribose 1- diphosphate (PRPP) to the N9 position of the 6-oxopurines guanine and xanthine to form the corresponding ribonucleotides GMP (guanosine 5'- monophosphate) and XMP (xanthosine 5'-monophosphate), with the release of PPi. To a lesser extent, also acts on hypoxanthine (PubMed:9100006, PubMed:3886014). Does not ribophosphorylate adenine (PubMed:3886014). From Esch
   2675..2794    -  CDS            gpt (fragment): XGPT_ECOLI - Also known as gpp, gxu. Experimental evidence at protein level: Swiss-Prot protein existence level 1. Purine salvage pathway enzyme that catalyzes the transfer of the ribosyl-5-phosphate group from 5-phospho-alpha-D-ribose 1- diphosphate (PRPP) to the N9 position of the 6-oxopurines guanine and xanthine to form the corresponding ribonucleotides GMP (guanosine 5'- monophosphate) and XMP (xanthosine 5'-monophosphate), with the release of PPi. To a lesser extent, also acts on hypoxanthine (PubMed:9100006, PubMed:3886014). Does not ribophosphorylate adenine (PubMed:3886014). From Esch
   2994..3323    -  promoter       SV40 promoter: SV40 enhancer and early promoter
   3330..3386    -  CDS            lacI (fragment): lac repressor; lacI; The lac repressor binds to the lac operator to inhibit transcription in E. coli. This inhibition can be relieved by adding lactose or isopropyl-β-D-thiogalactopyranoside (IPTG).
   3569..4157    -  rep_origin     ori: high-copy-number ColE1/pMB1/pBR322/pUC origin of replication
   4328..5188    -  CDS            AmpR: β-lactamase; bla; confers resistance to ampicillin, carbenicillin, and related antibiotics
   5189..5293    -  promoter       AmpR promoter: bla
   5388..5423    +  CDS            rop (fragment): Rop protein, which maintains plasmids at low copy number; rop
   5525..5573    +  misc_feature   bom (fragment): basis of mobility region from pBR322
   5574..5853    -  CDS            TcR (fragment): tetracycline efflux protein; tet; confers resistance to tetracycline
   6081..6099    +  promoter       SP6 promoter: promoter for bacteriophage SP6 RNA polymerase
   6124..6357    -  LTR            3' LTR (ΔU3): self-inactivating 3' long terminal repeat (LTR) from HIV-1
   6359..6427    -  CDS            nef (fragment): NEF_HV1Z2 - Experimental evidence at protein level: Swiss-Prot protein existence level 1. Extracellular Nef protein targets CD4(+) T-lymphocytes for apoptosis by interacting with CXCR4 surface receptors. From Human immunodeficiency virus type 1 group M subtype D (isolate Z2/CDC-Z34) (HIV-1).
   6444..6466    -  misc_feature   MCS (fragment): pBluescript multiple cloning site
   6467..7055    -  misc_feature   WPRE: woodchuck hepatitis virus posttranscriptional regulatory element
   7055..7073    -  misc_feature   MCS (fragment): pBluescript multiple cloning site
   7091..7792    -  CDS            TagBFP: monomeric blue fluorescent protein mammalian codon-optimized
   7813..8300    -  promoter       PGK promoter: mouse phosphoglycerate kinase 1 promoter
   8321..8338    -  misc_feature   MCS (fragment): pUC18/19 multiple cloning site
   8385..9095    -  CDS            mCherry: monomeric derivative of DsRed fluorescent protein (Shaner et al., 2004) mammalian codon-optimized
   9114..9576    -  misc_feature   IRES: internal ribosome entry site (IRES) of the encephalomyocarditis virus (EMCV)
   9709..10302   -  CDS            IL12A (fragment): IL12A_HUMAN - Also known as NKSF1. Experimental evidence at protein level: Swiss-Prot protein existence level 1. Cytokine that can act as a growth factor for activated T and NK cells, enhance the lytic activity of NK/lymphokine-activated killer cells, and stimulate the production of IFN-gamma by resting PBMC. From Homo sapiens (Human).
  10348..11034   -  CDS            EBI3: IL27B_HUMAN - Also known as IL27B. Experimental evidence at protein level: Swiss-Prot protein existence level 1. Associates with IL27 to form the IL-27 interleukin, a heterodimeric cytokine which functions in innate immunity. IL-27 has pro- and anti-inflammatory properties, that can regulate T-helper cell development, suppress T-cell proliferation, stimulate cytotoxic T-cell activity, induce isotype switching in B-cells, and that has diverse effects on innate immune cells. Among its target cells are CD4 T-helper cells which can differentiate in type 1 effector cells (TH1), type 2 effector cell
  11142..11178   -  promoter       minimal CMV promoter (fragment): human cytomegalovirus (CMV) immediate early promoter
  11311..11334   +  misc_feature   MCS (fragment): pBluescript multiple cloning site
  11371..11488   -  misc_feature   cPPT/CTS: central polypurine tract and central termination sequence of HIV-1
  11525..11625   -  CDS            Rev (fragment): human immunodeficiency virus 1 (HIV-1) Rev protein; rev; enhances nuclear export of unspliced and incompletely spliced viral mRNAs
  12002..12235   -  misc_feature   RRE: The Rev response element (RRE) of HIV-1 allows for Rev-dependent mRNA export from the nucleus to the cytoplasm.
  12410..129     -  CDS            HIV-1 gag (fragment) (across the origin): gag protein from human immunodeficiency virus 1; gag
>Addgene plasmid #223210 | pHR-GAL4-IL35-IRES-mCherry-PGK-BFP | addgene full sequence | sequence record 451596 | Addgene NGS Result
GTTCTAGCTCCCTGCTTGCCCATACTATATGTTTTAATTTATATTTTTTCTTTCCCCCTGGCCTTAACCG
AATTTTTTCCCATCGCGATCTAATTCTCCCCCGCTTAATACTGACGCTCTCGCACCCATCTCTCTCCTTC
TAGCCTCCGCTAGTCAAAATTTTTGGCGTACTCACCAGTCGCCGCCCCTCGCCTCTTGCCGTGCGCGCTT
CAGCAAGCCGAGTCCTGCGTCGAGAGAGCTCCTCTGGTTTCCCTTTCGCTTTCAAGTCCCTGTTCGGGCG
CCACTGCTAGAGATTTTCCACACTGACTAAAAGGGTCTGAGGGATCTCTAGTTACCAGAGTCACACAACA
GACGGGCACACACTACTTGAAGCACTCAAGGCAAGCTTTATTGAGGCTTAAGCAGTGGGTTCCCTAGTTA
GCCAGAGAGCTCCCAGGCTCAGATCTGGTCTAACCAGAGAGACCCAGTACAGGCAAAAAGCAGCTGCTTA
TATGCAGGATCTGAGGGCTCGCCACTCCCCAGTCCCGCCCAGGCCACGCCTCCCTGGAAAGTCCCCAGCG
GAAAGTCCCTTGTAGCAAGCTCGATATCAGCAGTTCTTGAAGTACTCCGGATGCAGCTCTCGGGCCACGT
GATGAAATGCTAGGCGGCTGTCAAACCTCCACTCTAACACTTCTCTCTACGGGTCATCCATCCCATGCAG
GCTCACAGGGTGTAACAAGCTGGTGTTCTCTCCTTTATTGGCCTCTTCTACCTTATCTGGCTCAACTGGT
ACTAGCTTGTAGCACCATCCAAAGGTCAGTGGATATCTGACCCCTGGCCCTGGTGTGTAGTTCTGCTAAT
CAGGGAAGTAGCCTTGTGTGTGGTAGATCCACAGATCAAGGATATCTTGTCTTCTTTGGGAGTGAATTAG
CCCTTCCAACTACTAAGTTTGTAGTACATATTTAACAAATACAATTTCTTTAAAATGAAAATAATTCAGA
GGAATCACAGGTTTAGAGTAAATGAAACCACAGGTAATTGGCAGTGGTAATAGGGTATGGGGTGGGAAGT
TTGGGATGATTTTGGTTAGCTTGAGTTATCCAGTTGATCCAGACATGATAAGATACATTGATGAGTTTGG
ACAAACCACAACTAGAATGCAGTGAAAAAAATGCTTTATTTGTGAAATTTGTGATGCTATTGCTTTATTT
GTAACCATTATAAGCTGCAATAAACAAGTTAACAACAACAATTGCATTCATTTTATGTTTCAGGTTCAGG
GGGAGGTGTGGGAGGTTTTTTAAAGCAAGTAAAACCTCTACAAATGTGGTATGGCTGATTATGATCTCTA
GTCAAGGCACTATACATCAAATATTCCTTATTAACCCCTTTACAAATTAAAAAGCTAAAGGTACACAATT
TTTGAGCATAGTTATTAATAGCAGACACTCTATGCCTGTGTGGAGTAAGAAAAAACAGTATGTTATGATT
ATAACTGTTATGCCTACTTATAAAGGTTACAGAATATTTTTCCATAATTTTCTTGTATAGCAGTGCAGCT
TTTTCCTTTGTGGTGTAAATAGCAAAGCAAGCAAGAGTTCTATTACTAAACACAGCATGACTCAAAAAAC
TTAGCAATTCTGAAGGAAAGTCCTTGGGGTCTTCTACCTTTCTCTTCTTTTTTGGAGGAGTAGAATGTTG
AGAGTCAGCAGTAGCCTCATCATCACTAGATGGCATTTCTTCTGAGCAAAACAGGTTTTCCTCATTAAAG
GCATTCCACCACTGCTCCCATTCATCAGTTCCATAGGTTGGAATCTAAAATACACAAACAATTAGAATCA
GTAGTTTAACACATTATACACTTAAAAATTTTATATTTACCTTAGAGCTTTAAATCTCTGTAGGTAGTTT
GTCCAATTATGTCACACCACAGAAGTAAGGTTCCTTCACAAAGATCCGGGGCCCACTCATAAATCCAGTT
GCCGCCACGGTAGCCAATCACCGTATCGTATAAATCATCGTCGGTACGTTCGGCATCGCTCATCACAATA
CGTGCCTGGACGTCGAGGATTTCGCGTGGGTCAATGCCGCGCCAGATCCACATCAGACGGTTAATCATGC
GATACCAGTGAGGGATGGTTTTACCATCAAGGGCCGACTGCACAGGCGGTTGTGCGCCGTGATTAAAGCG
GCGGACTAGCGTCGAGGTTTCAGGATGTTTAAAGCGGGGTTTGAACAGGGTTTCGCTCAGGTTTGCCTGT
GTCATGGATGCAGCCTCCAGAATACTTACTGGAAACTATTGTAACCCGCCTGAAGTTAAAAAGAACAACG
CCCGGCAGTGCCAGGCGTTGAAAAGATTAGCGACCGGAGATTGGCGGGACGAATACGACGCCCATATCCC
ACGGCTGTTCAATCCAGGTATCTTGCGGGATATCAACAACATAGTCATCAACCAGCGGACGACCAGCCGG
TTTTGCGAAGATGGTGACAAAGTGCGCTTTTGGATACATTTCACGAATCGCAACCGCAGTACCACCGGTA
TCCACCAGGTCATCAATAACGATGAAGCCTTCGCCATCGCCTTCTGCGCGTTTCAGCACTTTAAGCTCGC
GCTGGTTGTCGTGATCGTAGCTGGAAATACAAACGGTATCGACATGACGAATACCCAGTTCACGCGCCAG
TAACGCACCCGGTACAGACCGCCACGGCTTACGGCAATAATGCCTTTCCATTGTTCAGAAGGCATCAGTC
GGCTTGCGAGTTTACGTGCATGGATCTGCAACATGTCCCAGGTGACGATGTATTTTTCGCTCATGTGAAG
TGTCCCAGCCTGTTTATCTACGGCTTAAAAAGTGTTCGAGGGGAAAATAGGTTGCGCGAGATTATAGAGA
TCTGGCGCACTAAAAACCAGTATTTCACATGAGTCCGCGTCTTTTTACGCACTGCCTCTCCCTGACGCGG
GATAAAGTGGTATTCTCAAACATATCTCGCAAGCCTGTCTTGTGTCCAAGCTTTTTGCAAAAGCCTAGGC
CTCCAAAAAAGCCTCCTCACTACTTCTGGAATAGCTCAGAGGCCGAGGCGGCCTCGGCCTCTGCATAAAT
AAAAAAAATTAGTCAGCCATGGGGCGGAGAATGGGCGGAACTGGGCGGAGTTAGGGGCGGGATGGGCGGA
GTTAGGGGCGGGACTATGGTTGCTGACTAATTGAGATGCATGCTTTGCATACTTCTGCCTGCTGGGGAGC
CTGGGGACTTTCCACACCTGGTTGCTGACTAATTGAGATGCATGCTTTGCATACTTCTGCCTGCTGGGGA
GCCTGGGGACTTTCCACACCCTAACTGACACACATTCCACAGCTGCATTAATGAATCGGCCAACGCGCGG
GGAGAGGCGGTTTGCGTATTGGGCGCTCTTCCGCTTCCTCGCTCACTGACTCGCTGCGCTCGGTCGTTCG
GCTGCGGCGAGCGGTATCAGCTCACTCAAAGGCGGTAATACGGTTATCCACAGAATCAGGGGATAACGCA
GGAAAGAACATGTGAGCAAAAGGCCAGCAAAAGGCCAGGAACCGTAAAAAGGCCGCGTTGCTGGCGTTTT
TCCATAGGCTCCGCCCCCCTGACGAGCATCACAAAAATCGACGCTCAAGTCAGAGGTGGCGAAACCCGAC
AGGACTATAAAGATACCAGGCGTTTCCCCCTGGAAGCTCCCTCGTGCGCTCTCCTGTTCCGACCCTGCCG
CTTACCGGATACCTGTCCGCCTTTCTCCCTTCGGGAAGCGTGGCGCTTTCTCATAGCTCACGCTGTAGGT
ATCTCAGTTCGGTGTAGGTCGTTCGCTCCAAGCTGGGCTGTGTGCACGAACCCCCCGTTCAGCCCGACCG
CTGCGCCTTATCCGGTAACTATCGTCTTGAGTCCAACCCGGTAAGACACGACTTATCGCCACTGGCAGCA
GCCACTGGTAACAGGATTAGCAGAGCGAGGTATGTAGGCGGTGCTACAGAGTTCTTGAAGTGGTGGCCTA
ACTACGGCTACACTAGAAGAACAGTATTTGGTATCTGCGCTCTGCTGAAGCCAGTTACCTTCGGAAAAAG
AGTTGGTAGCTCTTGATCCGGCAAACAAACCACCGCTGGTAGCGGTGGTTTTTTTGTTTGCAAGCAGCAG
ATTACGCGCAGAAAAAAAGGATCTCAAGAAGATCCTTTGATCTTTTCTACGGGGTCTGACGCTCAGTGGA
ACGAAAACTCACGTTAAGGGATTTTGGTCATGAGATTATCAAAAAGGATCTTCACCTAGATCCTTTTAAA
TTAAAAATGAAGTTTTAAATCAATCTAAAGTATATATGAGTAAACTTGGTCTGACAGTTACCAATGCTTA
ATCAGTGAGGCACCTATCTCAGCGATCTGTCTATTTCGTTCATCCATAGTTGCCTGACTCCCCGTCGTGT
AGATAACTACGATACGGGAGGGCTTACCATCTGGCCCCAGTGCTGCAATGATACCGCGAGACCCACGCTC
ACCGGCTCCAGATTTATCAGCAATAAACCAGCCAGCCGGAAGGGCCGAGCGCAGAAGTGGTCCTGCAACT
TTATCCGCCTCCATCCAGTCTATTAATTGTTGCCGGGAAGCTAGAGTAAGTAGTTCGCCAGTTAATAGTT
TGCGCAACGTTGTTGCCATTGCTACAGGCATCGTGGTGTCACGCTCGTCGTTTGGTATGGCTTCATTCAG
CTCCGGTTCCCAACGATCAAGGCGAGTTACATGATCCCCCATGTTGTGCAAAAAAGCGGTTAGCTCCTTC
GGTCCTCCGATCGTTGTCAGAAGTAAGTTGGCCGCAGTGTTATCACTCATGGTTATGGCAGCACTGCATA
ATTCTCTTACTGTCATGCCATCCGTAAGATGCTTTTCTGTGACTGGTGAGTACTCAACCAAGTCATTCTG
AGAATAGTGTATGCGGCGACCGAGTTGCTCTTGCCCGGCGTCAATACGGGATAATACCGCGCCACATAGC
AGAACTTTAAAAGTGCTCATCATTGGAAAACGTTCTTCGGGGCGAAAACTCTCAAGGATCTTACCGCTGT
TGAGATCCAGTTCGATGTAACCCACTCGTGCACCCAACTGATCTTCAGCATCTTTTACTTTCACCAGCGT
TTCTGGGTGAGCAAAAACAGGAAGGCAAAATGCCGCAAAAAAGGGAATAAGGGCGACACGGAAATGTTGA
ATACTCATACTCTTCCTTTTTCAATATTATTGAAGCATTTATCAGGGTTATTGTCTCATGAGCGGATACA
TATTTGAATGTATTTAGAAAAATAAACAAATAGGGGTTCCGCGCACATTTCCCCGAAAAGTGCCACCTGA
CGTCTAAGAAACCATTATTATCATGACATTAACCTATAAAAATAGGCGTATCACGAGGCCCTTTCGTCTC
GCGCGTTTCGGTGATGACGGTGAAAACCTCTGACACATGCAGCTCCCGGAGACGGTCACAGCTTGTCTGT
AAGCGGATGCCGGGAGCAGACAAGCCCGTCAGGGCGCGTCAGCGGGTGTTGGCGGGTGTCGGGGCTGGCT
TAACTATGCGGCATCAGAGCAGATTGTACTGAGAGTGCACCATTCGACGCTCTCCCTTATGCGACTCCTG
CATTAGGAAGCAGCCCAGTAGTAGGTTGAGGCCGTTGAGCACCGCCGCCGCAAGGAATGGTGCATGCAAG
GAGATGGCGCCCAACAGTCCCCCGGCCACGGGGCCTGCCACCATACCCACGCCGAAACAAGCGCTCATGA
GCCCGAAGTGGCGAGCCCGATCTTCCCCATCGGTGATGTCGGCGATATAGGCGCCAGCAACCGCACCTGT
GGCGCCGGTGATGCCGGCCACGATGCGTCCGGCGTAGAGGATCTGGCTAGCGATGACCCTGCTGATTGGT
TCGCTGACCATTTCCGGGTGCGGGACGGCGTTACCAGAAACTCAGAAGGTTCGTCCAACCAAACCGACTC
TGACGGCAGTTTACGAGAGAGATGATAGGGTCTGCTTCAGTAAGCCAGATGCTACACAATTAGGCTTGTA
CATATTGTCGTTAGAACGCGGCTACAATTAATACATAACCTTATGTATCATACACATACGATTTAGGTGA
CACTATAGAATACACGGAATTAATTCTAGATGCTGCTAGAGATTTTCCACACTGACTAAAAGGGTCTGAG
GGATCTCTAGTTACCAGAGTCACACAACAGACGGGCACACACTACTTGAAGCACTCAAGGCAAGCTTTAT
TGAGGCTTAAGCAGTGGGTTCCCTAGTTAGCCAGAGAGCTCCCAGGCTCAGATCTGGTCTAACCAGAGAG
ACCCAGTACAAGCAAAAAGCAGATCTTGTCTTCGTTGGGAGTGAATTAGCCCTTCCAGTCCCCCCTTTTC
TTTTAAAAAGTGGCTAAGATCTACAGCTGCCTTGTAAGTCATTGGTCTTAAAGGTACCGAGCTCGAATTA
ATTCCCTCGAGGTCGACGGTATCGATGCGGGGAGGCGGCCCAAAGGGAGATCCGACTCGTCTGAGGGCGA
AGGCGAAGACGCGGAAGAGGCCGCAGAGCCGGCAGCAGGCCGCGGGAAGGAAGGTCCGCTGGATTGAGGG
CCGAAGGGACGTAGCAGAAGGACGTCCCGCGCAGAATCCAGGTGGCAACACAGGCGAGCAGCCAAGGAAA
GGACGATGATTTCCCCGACAACACCACGGAATTGTCAGTGCCCAACAGCCGAGCCCCTGTCCAGCAGCGG
GCAAGGCAGGCGGCGATGAGTTCCGCCGTGGCAATAGGGAGGGGGAAAGCGAAAGTCCCGGAAAGGAGCT
GACAGGTGGTGGCAATGCCCCAACCAGTGGGGGTTGCGTCAGCAAACACAGTGCACACCACGCCACGTTG
CCTGACAACGGGCCACAACTCCTCATAAAGAGACAGCAACCAGGATTTATACAAGGAGGAGAAAATGAAA
GCCATACGGGAAGCAATAGCATGATACAAAGGCATTAAAGCAGCGTATCCACATAGCGTAAAAGGAGCAA
CATAGTTAAGAATACCAGTCAATCTTTCACAAATTTTGTAATCCAGAGGTTGATTATCGATAAGCTTGAT
ATCAAGCTTGCATGCCTGCATTAATTAAGCTTGTGCCCCAGTTTGCTAGGGAGGTCGCAGTATCTGGCCA
CTGCCACCTCGTGCTGCTCGACGTAGGTCTCGTTGTTGGCCTCCTTGATTCTTTCCAGTCTGTAGTCCAC
ATAGTAGACGCCAGGCATCTTGAGGTTCTTAGCGGGTTTCTTGGATCTATATGTGGTCTTGATGTTTGCG
ATCAGATGGCTCCCGCCCACGAGCTTCAGGGCCATGTCGTTTCTGCCTTCCAGGCCGCCGTCAGCGGGGT
ACAGCGTCTCGGTGAAGGCCTCCCAGCCGAGTGTTTTCTTCTGCATCACAGGGCCGTTGGATGTGAAGTT
CACCCCTCTGATCTTGACGTTGTAGATGAGGCAGCCGTCCTGGAGGCTGGTGTCCTGGGTAGCGGTCAGC
ACGCCCCCGTCTTCGTATGTGGTGACTCTCTCCCATGTGAAGCCCTCAGGGAAGGACTGCTTGAAGAAGT
CGGGGATGCCCTGGGTGTGGTTGATGAAGGTCTTGCTGCCGTAGAGGAAGCTAGTAGCCAGGATGTCGAA
GGCGAAGGGGAGAGGGCCGCCCTCGACCACCTTGATTCTCATGGTCTGGGTGCCCTCGTAGGGCTTGCCT
TCGCCCTCGGATGTGCACTTGAAGTGATGGTTGTCCACGGTGCCCTCCATGTACAGCTTCATGTGCATGT
TCTCCTTAATCAGCTCGCTCATGGTAAGCTTGGGCTGCAGGTCGAAAGGCCCGGAGATGAGGAAGAGGAG
AACAGCGCGGCAGACGTGCGCTTTTGAAGCGTGCAGAATGCCGGGCCTCCGGAGGACCTTCGGGCGCCCG
CCCCGCCCCTGAGCCCGCCCCCGGACCCACCCCTTCCCAGCCTCTGAGCCCAGAAAGCGAAGGAGCAAAG
CTGCTATTGGCCGCTGCCCCAAAGGCCTACCCGCTTCCATTGCTCAGCGGTGCTGTCCATCTGCACGAGA
CTAGTGAGACGTGCTACTTCCATTTGTCACGTCCTGCACGACGCGAGCTGCGGGGCGGGGGGGAACTTCC
TGACTAGGGGAGGAGTAGAAGGTGGCGCGAAGGGGCCACCAAAGAACGGAGCCGGTTGGCGCCTACCGGT
GGATGTGGAATGTGTGCGAGGCCAGAGGCCACTTGTGTAGCGCCAAGTGCCCAGCGGGGCTGCTAAAGCG
CATGCTCCAGACTGCCTTGGGAAAAGCGCCTCCCCTACCCGGTAGAATTCGTTAACCTCGTGCAGGTCGA
CTCTAGAGTCGCGGCCTCAGTCAGTCACGCATGTTGCAGGTGGGAGTTGCGGCCCTACTTGTACAGCTCG
TCCATGCCGCCGGTGGAGTGGCGGCCCTCGGCGCGTTCGTACTGTTCCACGATGGTGTAGTCCTCGTTGT
GGGAGGTGATGTCCAACTTGATGTTGACGTTGTAGGCGCCGGGCAGCTGCACGGGCTTCTTGGCCTTGTA
GGTGGTCTTGACCTCAGCGTCGTAGTGGCCGCCGTCCTTCAGCTTCAGCCTCTGCTTGATCTCGCCCTTC
AGGGCGCCGTCCTCGGGGTACATCCGCTCGGAGGAGGCCTCCCAGCCCATGGTCTTCTTCTGCATTACGG
GGCCGTCGGAGGGGAAGTTGGTGCCGCGCAGCTTCACCTTGTAGATGAACTCGCCGTCCTGCAGGGAGGA
GTCCTGGGTCACGGTCACCACGCCGCCGTCCTCGAAGTTCATCACGCGCTCCCACTTGAAGCCCTCGGGG
AAGGACAGCTTCAAGTAGTCGGGGATGTCGGCGGGGTGCTTCACGTAGGCCTTGGAGCCGTACATGAACT
GAGGGGACAGGATGTCCCAGGCGAAGGGCAGGGGGCCACCCTTGGTCACCTTCAGCTTGGCGGTCTGGGT
GCCCTCGTAGGGGCGGCCCTCGCCCTCGCCCTCGATCTCGAACTCGTGGCCGTTCACGGAGCCCTCCATG
TGCACCTTGAAGCGCATGAACTCCTTGATGATGGCCATGTTATCCTCCTCGCCCTTGCTCACCATGGACC
CGCCAGCGCTCATTTATCATCGTGTTTTTCAAAGGAAAACCACGTCCCCGTGGTTCGGGGGGCCTAGACG
TTTTTTTAACCTCGACTAAACACATGTAAAGCATGTGCACCGAGGCCCCAGATCAGATCCCATACAATGG
GGTACCTTCTGGGCATCCTTCAGCCCCTTGTTGAATACGCTTGAGGAGAGCCATTTGACTCTTTCCACAA
CTATCCAACTCACAACGTGGCACTGGGGTTGTGCCGCCTTTGCAGGTGTATCTTATACACGTGGCTTTTG
GCCGCAGAGGCACCTGTCGCCAGGTGGGGGGTTCCGCTGCCTGCAAAGGGTCGCTACAGACGTTGTTTGT
CTTCAAGAAGCTTCCAGAGGAACTGCTTCCTTCACGACATTCAACAGACCTTGCATTCCTTTGGCGAGAG
GGGAAAGACCCCTAGGAATGCTCGTCAAGAAGACAGGGCCAGGTTTCCGGGCCCTCACATTGCCAAAAGA
CGGCAATATGGTGGAAAATAACATATAGACAAACGCACACCGGCCTTATTCCAAGCGGCTTCGGCCAGTA
ACGTTAGGGGGGGGGGAGGGAGAGGGGGGCCGCAAGTCAAGGATCTCATGAAGCGTTCAGGTAAGACATC
ACTCTGTCAATTGTCACGGCTCTTATGCGGAACGCGTGCAGAAGAATGCAGAGTTTGATCTTAGTCTTGT
AGAAATCTGGCTCCTCAAGTGAAGATTTTTGCGGGACAGTCTCGCTATTGAAATTCAGTGCTTGCATGAG
TTCATCTATCACCGCGAGCATGTTTTGGTCAAGAAAGATTTGCCTTTTGGGGTCCATCAGAAGTTTTGCG
TTCATTGTCTTAAACTCGACTTGGTACATTTTCAGGTCCTCATAGATGGAACTCAAGCACAGTGCCATCA
TAAATGATGTTTTCCGACTAGCCAGACAGGAACCGTTGGTTATGAAGCTTGTCTCGCGTGAATTGAGGCA
GGATTCATTTTTTGTAAGCTCCAGGGGAAGGCACGCTTCGACAGTGGACGTCTTGTCCTTAGTAATATCC
TCATGGTCAATTTCCTCTGAAGTACATGGATAAAACTCCAAAGTTTGCCGGGCTTTCTGAAGCATATTTG
AAACGGCGCGGAGCAAGTTTTGTGAATGGTGCAAGCAGGGGAACATGCCAGGATCTGGAGTTGCCACCGG
AAGGTTCCGGGAGCCACCACCGCTACCCCCCCCACTTCCGCCGCCGCTCCCACCTCCTTTACCGAGGCTC
ATGGTCGCAGTAGCTGGCAAGGACCAATCTGAGAGTTCTCCGTAATCAGTAAGATCTTGGGCTGCAACTT
GGACATAATACCGAGCTCGCGGTCTCACTGCTCGCAATATAAAGGAAGTAGCCTCAATCGGGCCTACTCG
ATGAAAGCGAGCAGCACCTTGGCGTTTATATCGAATCCAGTATTTCAAGCTAAATATCTCTGGGAACGGC
CAGCTGCCCGGTGGTTCCCATTGAACTTGGAGCTGCCGCTCCGCGAGCGGGGACAGTCTAACTCCTTCTG
GAGGGTCGGGCTTGATAATATGCTCCGTGATAAAAGGTACAAAGCTACTGCTGGAGCCCCAGGGGTGTAC
CGCTGTTACGTTCAATACGTAGGGGGCCATGCTAAACAATTGAACATCAGTGATAGTACAGGACGTGCTT
GTAGGGGTCTGCTGCAAGCAGGGCCAGCTATGACCGCGGGCGGCCATGCCCAACCGATAAGTAGCGATGA
AACTGACCGGTGATGTTGAATTTGGTGCCGGGGGCAATGTCCATGAACAATCTACAGCTATCGGATATCT
ACTAGCCCGGCACTGCACGCGGGGCAACGTCAAGGCGGCGGGAGGGCCTTTTCTGCCAGAGCAAGGTGGG
CAAGATGCCCAGAGCACAAGCGCCAAAAGCAGTTGAGGGGTCATGGCGGCGATCCAACGAATGTCGAGAG
GCTGGATCGGTCCCGGTGTCTTCTATGGAGGTCAAAACAGCGTGGATGGCGTCTCCAGGCGATCTGACGG
TTCACTAAACGAGCTCTGCTTATATAGGCCTCCCACCGTACACGCCTAACTAGTCGTTCGGAGGACAGTG
CTCCGACGTTCGGAGGACATGCTCCGTTCGGAGGACAGTGCTCCGACGTTCGGAGGACAGTGCTCCGACG
TTCGGAGGACAGTGCTCCGACGTTCGGAGGACAGTGCTCCGAATTCGATATCAAGCTTATCGATCCAAAC
TGGATCTCTGCTGTCCCTGTAATAAACCCGAAAATTTTGAATTTTTGTAATTTGTTTTTGTAATTCTTTA
GTTTGTATGTCTGTTGCTATTATGTCTACTATTCTTTCCCCTGCACTGTACCCCCCAATCCCCCCTTTTC
TTTTAAAATTGTGGATGAATACTGCCATTTGGCGATACCGTCGAGATCCGTTCACTAATCGAATGGATCT
GTCTCTGTCTCTCTCTCCACCTTCTTCTTCTATTCCTTCGGGCCTGTCGGGTCCCCTCGGGGTTGGGAGG
TGGGTCTGAAACGATAATGGTGAATATCCCTGCCTAACTCTATTCACTATAGAAAGTACAGCAAAAACTA
TTCTTAAACCTACCAAGCCTCCTACTATCATTATGAATAATTTTATATACCACAGCCAATTTGTTATGTT
AAACCAATTCCACAAACTTGCCCATTTATCTAATTCCAATAATTCTTGTTCATTCTTTTCTTGCTGGTTT
TGCGATTCTTCAATTAAGGAGTGTATTAAGCTTGTGTAATTGTTAATTTCTCTGTCCCACTCCATCCAGG
TCGTGTGATTCCAAATCTGTTCCAGAGATTTATTACTCCAACTAGCATTCCAAGGCACAGCAGTGGTGCA
AATGAGTTTTCCAGAGCAACCCCAAATCCCCAGGAGCTGTTGATCCTTTAGGTATCTTTCCACAGCCAGG
ATTCTTGCCTGGAGCTGCTTGATGCCCCAGACTGTGAGTTGCAACAGATGCTGTTGCGCCTCAATAGCCC
TCAGCAAATTGTTCTGCTGCTGCACTATACCAGACAATAATTGTCTGGCCTGTACCGTCAGCGTCATTGA
CGCTGCGCCCATAGTGCTTCCTGCTGCTCCCAAGAACCCAAGGAACAAAGCTCCTATTCCCACTGCTCTT
TTTTCTCTCTGCACCACTCTTCTCTTTGCCTTGGTGGGTGCTACTCCTAATGGTTCAATTTTTACTACTT
TATATTTATATAATTCACTTCTCCAATTGTCCCTCATATCTCCTCCTCCAGGTCTGAAGATCAGCGGCCG
GCCGCTTGCTGTGCGGTGGTCTTACTTTTGTTTTGCTCTTCCTCTATCTTGTCTAAAGCTTCCTTGGTGT
CTTTTATCTCTATCCTTTGATGCACACAATAGAGGGTTGCTACTGTATTATATAATGATCTAAGTTCTTC
TGATCCTGTCTGAAGGGATGGTTGTAGCTGTCCCAGTATTTGTCTACAGCCTTCTGATGTTTCTAACAGG
CCAGGATTAACTGCGAATC
